Addgene plasmid #237978: TRAV21
Purpose: Encodes TRAV21 allele, P2A, and TRBC to generate TCRs via cloning
Depositing lab: Michael Birnbaum. Depositing organization: Massachusetts Institute of Technology. Publication: Scalable TCR synthesis and screening enable antigen reactivity mapping in vitiligo. Gaglione SA, Mukkamala RS, Krishna C, Smith BE, Wadsworth MH 2nd, Jelinsky SA, Perez CR, Schmidt-Hong L, Katz EL, Gellatly KJ, Ali LR, Shen J, Holec PV, Zhao QH, Chan AO, Xu EJK, Kravarik KM, Guzova JA, Dobson CS, Singh H, Garber M, Dougan M, Dougan SK, Harris JE, Winkler A, Birnbaum ME. Immunity. 2026 Feb 10;59(2):477-493.e9. doi: 10.1016/j.immuni.2026.01.001. Epub 2026 Jan 28. PubMed 41610844.
Backbone
  Vector backbone: pTwist Kan High Copy v2
  Backbone manufacturer: Twist
  Backbone size w/o insert (bp): 2255
  Vector type: Synthetic Biology
Growth in bacteria
  Bacterial resistance: Kanamycin, 50 μg/mL
  Growth temperature: 37°C
  Growth strain: DH5alpha
  Copy number: High Copy
Gene/Insert
  Gene/Insert name: TRBC-P2A-TRAV21
  Species: H. sapiens (human)
  Insert size (bp): 950
  Mutation: None
  Entrez Gene: TRAV21 (a.k.a. TCRAV21S1, TCRAV23S1)
  Cloning method: Unknown
Terms and licenses: Academic/Nonprofit Terms; Industry Terms: Not Available to Industry
Depositor comments: Please visit https://doi.org/10.1101/2025.04.24.649726 for bioRxiv preprint.
How to cite: TRAV21 was a gift from Michael Birnbaum (Addgene plasmid # 237978 ; http://n2t.net/addgene:237978 ; RRID:Addgene_237978)
