[The description below was written by a language model from this plasmid's Addgene catalogue record and pLannotate feature annotations shown in this document.]
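Description:
TRAV21 is a small bacterial cloning plasmid built on the commercial pTwist Kan High Copy v2 backbone and classed as a synthetic biology part rather than an expression vector. It is maintained in E. coli through a high-copy ColE1/pUC-type origin and selected with kanamycin through an aph(3')-Ia resistance gene. The sequenced plasmid is about 3.2 kb. The short rop and lacZα matches in the feature table are annotated only as fragments, most likely backbone remnants rather than functional genes.

The roughly 950 bp human insert is a modular segment for assembling T cell receptor genes. The feature table shows a TRBC2 beta-chain constant region followed, on the same strand, by the TRAV21 alpha-chain variable gene segment. The short unannotated gap between them corresponds in position to the P2A element named in the catalogue entry. P2A is a self-cleaving peptide that causes ribosomal skipping, so two proteins are produced from one open reading frame. This arrangement forms the middle piece of a beta-P2A-alpha TCR cassette. Joining a beta variable/CDR3 region upstream and an alpha CDR3/J segment and constant region downstream would give a single transcript encoding both TCR chains.

No promoter, polyadenylation signal or eukaryotic regulatory element is annotated, so the plasmid serves as a source fragment rather than expressing the TCR itself. The record does not state the cloning method or any flanking assembly sites. The stated purpose is to generate TCRs by cloning, and the plasmid name suggests it is one member of a set of V-gene-specific parts. The associated work concerns scalable TCR synthesis and screening for antigen reactivity.
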