Features (pLannotate 1.2.2; 6 found; start..end, strand, type, name):
    245..833     -  rep_origin     ori: high-copy-number ColE1/pMB1/pBR322/pUC origin of replication
   1014..1823    -  CDS            KanR: aminoglycoside phosphotransferase; aph(3')-Ia; confers resistance to kanamycin in bacteria or G418 (Geneticin®) in eukaryotes
   1930..1971    +  CDS            rop (fragment): Rop protein, which maintains plasmids at low copy number; rop
   2160..2203    -  CDS            lacZα (fragment): LacZα fragment of β-galactosidase; lacZ fragment
   2281..2793    +  CDS            TRBC2: TRBC2_HUMAN - Also known as TCRBC2 From Homo sapiens (Human).
   2860..3180    +  CDS            TRAV21: TVA21_HUMAN - Experimental evidence at protein level: Swiss-Prot protein existence level 1. V region of the variable domain of T cell receptor (TR) alpha chain that participates in the antigen recognition (PubMed:24600447). Alpha-beta T cell receptors are antigen specific receptors which are essential to the immune response and are present on the cell surface of T lymphocytes. Recognize peptide-major histocompatibility (MH) (pMH) complexes that are displayed by antigen presenting cells (APC), a prerequisite for efficient T cell adaptive immunity against pathogens (PubMed:25493333). Binding of
>Addgene plasmid #237978 | TRAV21 | addgene full sequence | sequence record 478908 | Addgene NGS Result
AGGCTAGGTGGAGGCTCAGTGATGATAAGTCTGCGATGGTGGATGCATGTGTCATGGTCATAGCTGTTTC
CTGTGTGAAATTGTTATCCGCTCAGAGGGCACAATCCTATTCCGCGCTATCCGACAATCTCCAAGACATT
AGGTGGAGTTCAGTTCGGCGTATGGCATATGTCGCTGGAAAGAACATGTGAGCAAAAGGCCAGCAAAAGG
CCAGGAACCGTAAAAAGGCCGCGTTGCTGGCGTTTTTCCATAGGCTCCGCCCCCCTGACGAGCATCACAA
AAATCGACGCTCAAGTCAGAGGTGGCGAAACCCGACAGGACTATAAAGATACCAGGCGTTTCCCCCTGGA
AGCTCCCTCGTGCGCTCTCCTGTTCCGACCCTGCCGCTTACCGGATACCTGTCCGCCTTTCTCCCTTCGG
GAAGCGTGGCGCTTTCTCATAGCTCACGCTGTAGGTATCTCAGTTCGGTGTAGGTCGTTCGCTCCAAGCT
GGGCTGTGTGCACGAACCCCCCGTTCAGCCCGACCGCTGCGCCTTATCCGGTAACTATCGTCTTGAGTCC
AACCCGGTAAGACACGACTTATCGCCACTGGCAGCAGCCACTGGTAACAGGATTAGCAGAGCGAGGTATG
TAGGCGGTGCTACAGAGTTCTTGAAGTGGTGGCCTAACTACGGCTACACTAGAAGAACAGTATTTGGTAT
CTGCGCTCTGCTGAAGCCAGTTACCTTCGGAAAAAGAGTTGGTAGCTCTTGATCCGGCAAACAAACCACC
GCTGGTAGCGGTGGTTTTTTTGTTTGCAAGCAGCAGATTACGCGCAGAAAAAAAGGATCTCAAGAAGAAG
ATCCTTTGATCTTTTCTACGGGGTCTGACGCTCAGTGGAACGAAAACTCACGTTAAGGGATTTTGGTCAT
GAGATTATCAAAAAGGATCTTCACCTAGATCCTTTTAAATTAAAAATGAAGTTTTAAATCAAGCCCAATC
TGAATAATGTTACAACCAATTAACCAATTCTGATTAGAAAAACTCATCGAGCATCAAATGAAACTGCAAT
TTATTCATATCAGGATTATCAATACCATATTTTTGAAAAAGCCGTTTCTGTAATGAAGGAGAAAACTCAC
CGAGGCAGTTCCATAGGATGGCAAGATCCTGGTATCGGTCTGCGATTCCGACTCGTCCAACATCAATACA
ACCTATTAATTTCCCCTCGTCAAAAATAAGGTTATCAAGTGAGAAATCACCATGAGTGACGACTGAATCC
GGTGAGAATGGCAAAAGTTTATGCATTTCTTTCCAGACTTGTTCAACAGGCCAGCCATTACGCTCGTCAT
CAAAATCACTCGCATCAACCAAACCGTTATTCATTCGTGATTGCGCCTGAGCAAGACGAAATACGCGATC
GCTGTTAAAAGGACAATTACAAACAGGAATCGAATGCAACCGGCGCAGGAACACTGCCAGCGCATCAACA
ATATTTTCACCTGAATCAGGATATTCTTCTAATACCTGGAATGCTGTTTTTCCGGGGATCGCAGTGGTGA
GTAACCATGCATCATCAGGAGTACGGATAAAATGCTTGATGGTCGGAAGAGGCATAAATTCCGTCAGCCA
GTTTAGTCTGACCATCTCATCTGTAACATCATTGGCAACGCTACCTTTGCCATGTTTCAGAAACAACTCT
GGCGCATCGGGCTTCCCATACAAGCGATAGATTGTCGCACCTGATTGCCCGACATTATCGCGAGCCCATT
TATACCCATATAAATCAGCATCCATGTTGGAATTTAATCGCGGCCTCGACGTTTCCCGTTGAATATGGCT
CATAACACCCCTTGTATTACTGTTTATGTAAGCAGACAGTTTTATTGTTCATGATGATATATTTTTATCT
TGTGCAATGTAACATCAGAGATTTTGAGACACGGGCCAGAGCTGCATCGCGCGTTTCGGTGATGACGGTG
AAAACCTCTGACACATGCAGCTCCCGGGACGGTCACAGCTTGTCTGTAAGCGGATGCCGGGAGCAGACAA
GCCCGTCAGGGCGCGTCAGCGGGTGTTGGCTGTTGTTTGTCGCATTATACGAGCGTCCAGGTTGGGATAC
CTGAAACAAAACCCATCGTACGGCCAAGGAAGTCTCCAATAACTGTGATCCACCACAAGCGCCAGGGTTT
TCCCAGTCACGACGTTGTAAAACGACGGCCAGTCATGCATAATCCGCACGCATCTGGAATAAGGAAGTGC
CATTCCGCCTGACCTCTCGAGGTCAAGAGACGGGTCTCAGCCAGAGGTCGCTGTGTTTGAGCCATCAGAA
GCAGAGATCTCCCACACCCAAAAGGCCACACTGGTGTGCCTGGCCACAGGCTTCTACCCCGACCACGTGG
AGCTGAGCTGGTGGGTGAATGGGAAGGAGGTGCACAGTGGGGTCAGCACAGACCCGCAGCCCCTCAAGGA
GCAGCCCGCCCTCAATGACTCCAGATACTGCCTGAGCAGCCGCCTGAGAGTCTCGGCCACCTTCTGGCAG
AACCCCCGCAACCACTTCCGCTGTCAAGTCCAGTTCTACGGGCTCTCGGAGAATGACGAGTGGACCCAGG
ATAGGGCCAAACCTGTCACCCAGATCGTCAGCGCCGAGGCCTGGGGTAGAGCAGACTGTGGCTTCACCTC
CGAGTCTTACCAGCAAGGGGTCCTGTCTGCCACCATCCTCTATGAGATCTTGCTAGGGAAGGCCACCTTG
TATGCCGTGCTGGTCAGTGCCCTCGTGCTGATGGCCATGGTCAAGAGAAAGGATTCCAGAGGCGGAAGTG
GAGCAACCAATTTCTCCTTGCTGAAGCAGGCCGGTGACGTTGAGGAAAACCCAGGACCAATGGAGACATT
GTTGGGCCTGCTTATCCTTTGGCTGCAGCTGCAATGGGTGAGCAGCAAACAGGAGGTGACGCAGATTCCT
GCAGCTCTGAGTGTCCCAGAAGGAGAAAACTTGGTTCTCAACTGCAGTTTCACTGATAGCGCTATTTACA
ACCTCCAGTGGTTTAGGCAGGACCCTGGGAAAGGGTTGACGAGCTTGTTGCTTATTCAGTCAAGTCAGAG
AGAGCAAACAAGTGGGAGGTTGAATGCCTCGCTGGATAAATCATCAGGACGTAGTACTTTATACATTGCA
GCTTCTCAGCCTGGTGACTCAGCCACCTACAGAGACCCGTCTCAGGGTACTCGAG
